Addgene plasmid #207913: pCS019
Purpose: Level 0 for gRNA in D1 module (5' TCAG-3' TGAC)
Depositing lab: Alexis Maizel. Depositing organization: Universitaet Heidelberg. Publication: GreenGate 2.0: Backwards compatible addons for assembly of complex transcriptional units and their stacking with GreenGate. Piepers M, Erbstein K, Reyes-Hernandez J, Song C, Tessi T, Petrasiunaite V, Faerber N, Distel K, Maizel A. PLoS One. 2023 Sep 8;18(9):e0290097. doi: 10.1371/journal.pone.0290097. eCollection 2023. PubMed 37682951.
Backbone
  Vector backbone: pUC19
  Vector type: CRISPR
Growth in bacteria
  Bacterial resistance: Ampicillin, 100 μg/mL
  Growth temperature: 37°C
  Growth strain: DH5alpha
  Copy number: High Copy
Gene/Insert
  Gene/Insert name: pU6-AarI-scaffold-term
  Species: A. thaliana (mustard weed)
  Cloning method: Restriction Enzyme; 5′ cloning site Unknown (unknown if destroyed)
Terms and licenses: Academic/Nonprofit Terms; Industry Terms: Not Available to Industry
How to cite: pCS019 was a gift from Alexis Maizel (Addgene plasmid # 207913 ; http://n2t.net/addgene:207913 ; RRID:Addgene_207913)
