[The description below was written by a language model from this plasmid's Addgene catalogue record and pLannotate feature annotations shown in this document.]
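Description:
pCS019 is a Level 0 entry module from the GreenGate 2.0 plant cloning toolkit, built on a pUC19 backbone and classed as a CRISPR vector. It is a small (about 3.4 kb) high-copy E. coli plasmid that replicates from the ColE1/pUC-type origin and is selected with ampicillin through the bla β-lactamase gene and its native promoter. The annotation also picks up typical pUC-derived remnants: fragments of lacI and lacZα, the CAP site, the lac promoter and operator, and short bom and rop fragments. SP6 and T7 phage promoters flank the insert region. These elements are backbone carry-over rather than functional parts of the payload.

The insert, recorded as pU6-AarI-scaffold-term with Arabidopsis thaliana as source species, is an empty guide RNA expression unit. An Arabidopsis U6 snRNA promoter, which the automated annotation detects only as a short consensus fragment, would drive RNA polymerase III transcription. It is followed by an AarI cloning site, the Streptococcus pyogenes Cas9 gRNA scaffold, and a terminator. The AarI site and the terminator are named in the insert description but are not annotated in the feature table. AarI is a type IIS enzyme, so the site presumably lets a user ligate a target-specific protospacer directly upstream of the scaffold, giving a complete single guide RNA gene. The cassette is formatted as a "D1" module with defined 5' TCAG and 3' TGAC overhangs, so the finished unit can be released and combined in order with other GreenGate modules by Golden Gate assembly. In this way the guide RNA unit can be incorporated into larger multi-unit constructs for Cas9-based genome editing in plants.
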