Features (pLannotate 1.2.2; 14 found; start..end, strand, type, name):
     96..200     +  promoter       AmpR promoter: bla
    201..1061    +  CDS            AmpR: β-lactamase; bla; confers resistance to ampicillin, carbenicillin, and related antibiotics
   1232..1820    +  rep_origin     ori: high-copy-number ColE1/pMB1/pBR322/pUC origin of replication
   2003..2095    +  CDS            lacI (fragment): lac repressor; lacI; The lac repressor binds to the lac operator to inhibit transcription in E. coli. This inhibition can be relieved by adding lactose or isopropyl-β-D-thiogalactopyranoside (IPTG).
   2108..2129    +  protein_bind   CAP binding site: CAP binding activates transcription in the presence of cAMP. E. coli catabolite activator protein
   2144..2174    +  promoter       lac promoter: promoter for the E. coli lac operon
   2182..2198    +  protein_bind   lac operator: The lac repressor binds to the lac operator to inhibit transcription in E. coli. This inhibition can be relieved by adding lactose or isopropyl-β-D-thiogalactopyranoside (IPTG). lac repressor encoded by lacI
   2212..2230    +  promoter       SP6 promoter: promoter for bacteriophage SP6 RNA polymerase
   2569..2585    +  promoter       AtU6 promoter (fragment): consensus promoter from the three Arabidopsis U6 snRNA genes (Waibel and Filipowicz, 1990; Nekrasov et al., 2013)
   2666..2741    +  misc_RNA       gRNA scaffold: guide RNA scaffold for the Streptococcus pyogenes CRISPR/Cas9 system
   2954..2972    -  promoter       T7 promoter: promoter for bacteriophage T7 RNA polymerase
   2974..3126    +  CDS            lacZα (fragment): LacZα fragment of β-galactosidase; lacZ fragment
   3132..3231    -  misc_feature   bom (fragment): basis of mobility region from pBR322
   3333..1       -  CDS            rop (fragment) (across the origin): Rop protein, which maintains plasmids at low copy number; rop
>Addgene plasmid #207913 | pCS019 | addgene full sequence | sequence record 413913 | Addgene NGS Result
GACGAAAGGGCCTCGTGATACGCCTATTTTTATAGGTTAATGTCATGATAATAATGGTTTCTTAGACGTC
AGGTGGCACTTTTCGGGGAAATGTGCGCGGAACCCCTATTTGTTTATTTTTCTAAATACATTCAAATATG
TATCCGCTCATGAGACAATAACCCTGATAAATGCTTCAATAATATTGAAAAAGGAAGAGTATGAGTATTC
AACATTTCCGTGTCGCCCTTATTCCCTTTTTTGCGGCATTTTGCCTTCCTGTTTTTGCTCACCCAGAAAC
GCTGGTGAAAGTAAAAGATGCTGAAGATCAGTTGGGTGCACGAGTGGGTTACATCGAACTGGATCTCAAC
AGCGGTAAGATCCTTGAGAGTTTTCGCCCCGAAGAACGTTTTCCAATGATGAGCACTTTTAAAGTTCTGC
TATGTGGCGCGGTATTATCCCGTATTGACGCCGGGCAAGAGCAACTCGGTCGCCGCATACACTATTCTCA
GAATGACTTGGTTGAGTACTCACCAGTCACAGAAAAGCATCTTACGGATGGCATGACAGTAAGAGAATTA
TGCAGTGCTGCCATAACCATGAGTGATAACACTGCGGCCAACTTACTTCTGACAACGATCGGAGGACCGA
AGGAGCTAACCGCTTTTTTGCACAACATGGGGGATCATGTAACTCGCCTTGATCGTTGGGAACCGGAGCT
GAATGAAGCCATACCAAACGACGAGCGTGACACCACGATGCCTGTAGCAATGGCAACAACGTTGCGCAAA
CTATTAACTGGCGAACTACTTACTCTAGCTTCCCGGCAACAATTAATAGACTGGATGGAGGCGGATAAAG
TTGCAGGACCACTTCTGCGCTCGGCCCTTCCGGCTGGCTGGTTTATTGCTGATAAATCTGGAGCCGGTGA
GCGTGGCTCTCGAGGTATCATTGCAGCACTGGGGCCAGATGGTAAGCCCTCCCGTATCGTAGTTATCTAC
ACGACGGGGAGTCAGGCAACTATGGATGAACGAAATAGACAGATCGCTGAGATAGGTGCCTCACTGATTA
AGCATTGGTAACTGTCAGACCAAGTTTACTCATATATACTTTAGATTGATTTAAAACTTCATTTTTAATT
TAAAAGGATCTAGGTGAAGATCCTTTTTGATAATCTCATGACCAAAATCCCTTAACGTGAGTTTTCGTTC
CACTGAGCGTCAGACCCCGTAGAAAAGATCAAAGGATCTTCTTGAGATCCTTTTTTTCTGCGCGTAATCT
GCTGCTTGCAAACAAAAAAACCACCGCTACCAGCGGTGGTTTGTTTGCCGGATCAAGAGCTACCAACTCT
TTTTCCGAAGGTAACTGGCTTCAGCAGAGCGCAGATACCAAATACTGTTCTTCTAGTGTAGCCGTAGTTA
GGCCACCACTTCAAGAACTCTGTAGCACCGCCTACATACCTCGCTCTGCTAATCCTGTTACCAGTGGCTG
CTGCCAGTGGCGATAAGTCGTGTCTTACCGGGTTGGACTCAAGACGATAGTTACCGGATAAGGCGCAGCG
GTCGGGCTGAACGGGGGGTTCGTGCACACAGCCCAGCTTGGAGCGAACGACCTACACCGAACTGAGATAC
CTACAGCGTGAGCTATGAGAAAGCGCCACGCTTCCCGAAGGGAGAAAGGCGGACAGGTATCCGGTAAGCG
GCAGGGTCGGAACAGGAGAGCGCACGAGGGAGCTTCCAGGGGGAAACGCCTGGTATCTTTATAGTCCTGT
CGGGTTTCGCCACCTCTGACTTGAGCGTCGATTTTTGTGATGCTCGTCAGGGGGGCGGAGCCTATGGAAA
AACGCCAGCAACGCGGCCTTTTTACGGTTCCTGGCCTTTTGCTGGCCTTTTGCTCACATGTTCTTTCCTG
CGTTATCCCCTGATTCTGTGGATAACCGTATTACCGCCTTTGAGTGAGCTGATACCGCTCGCCGCAGCCG
AACGACCGAGCGCAGCGAGTCAGTGAGCGAGGAAGCGGAAGAGCGCCCAATACGCAAACCGCCTCTCCCC
GCGCGTTGGCCGATTCATTAATGCAGCTGGCACGACAGGTTTCCCGACTGGAAAGCGGGCAGTGAGCGCA
ACGCAATTAATGTGAGTTAGCTCACTCATTAGGCACCCCAGGCTTTACACTTTATGCTTCCGGCTCGTAT
GTTGTGTGGAATTGTGAGCGGATAACAATTTCACACGAGCTATTTAGGTGACACTATAGAAGTGAAGCTT
GGTCTCATCAGCTCTTTTTTTCTTCTTCTTCGTTCATACAGTTTTTTTTTGTTTATCAGCTTACATTTTC
TTGAACCGTAGCTTTCGTTTTCTTCTTTTTAACTTTCCATTCGGAGTTTTTGTATCTTGTTTCATAGTTT
GTCCCAGGATTAGAATGATTAGGCATCGAACCTTCAAGAATTTGATTGAATAAAACATCTTCATTCTTAA
GATATGAAGATAATCTTCAAAAGGCCCCTGGGAATCTGAAAGAAGAGAAGCAGGCCCATTTATATGGGAA
AGAACAATAGTATTTCTTATATAGGCCCATTTAAGTTGAAAACAATCTTCAAAAGTCCCACATCGCTTAG
ATAAGAAAACGAAGCTGAGTTTATATACAGCTAGAGTCGAAGTAGTGATTGGGATGCAGGTGGACACCTG
CAGCTGTTTTAGAGCTAGAAATAGCAAGTTAAAATAAGGCTAGTCCGTTATCAACTTGAAAAAGTGGCAC
CGAGTCGGTGCTTTTTTTGCAAAATTTTCCAGATCGATTTCTTCTTCCTCTGTTCTTCGGCGTTCAATTT
CTGGGGTTTTCTCTTCGTTTTCTGTAACTGAAACCTAAAATTTGACCTAAAAAAAATCTCAAATAATATG
ATTCAGTGGTTTTGTACTTTTCAGTTAGTTGAGTTTTGCAGTTCCGATGAGATAAACCAATATGACTGAG
ACCGAATTCTCGCCCTATAGTGAGTCGTATTACCTGGCCGTCGTTTTACAACGTCGTGACTGGGAAAACC
CTGGCGTTACCCAACTTAATCGCCTTGCAGCACATCCCCCTTTCGCCAGCTGGCGTAATAGCGAAGAGGC
CCGCACCGATCGCCCTTCCCAACAGTTGCGCAGCCTGAATGGCGAATGGCGCCTGATGCGGTATTTTCTC
CTTACGCATCTGTGCGGTATTTCACACCGCATATGGTGCACTCTCAGTACAATCTGCTCTGATGCCGCAT
AGTTAAGCCAGCCCCGACACCCGCCAACACCCGCTGACGCGCCCTGACGGGCTTGTCTGCTCCCGGCATC
CGCTTACAGACAAGCTGTGACCGTCTCCGGGAGCTGCATGTGTCAGAGGTTTTCACCGTCATCACCGAAA
CGCGCGA
